>Addgene plasmid #102606 | pcDNA3.1-Hygro(+)-PSTCD-cGAS-delta DBD | addgene full sequence | sequence record 202129 | Addgene NGS Result
TCCCCTATGGTGCACTCTCAGTACAATCTGCTCTGATGCCGCATAGTTAAGCCAGTATCTGCTCCCTGCT
TGTGTGTTGGAGGTCGCTGAGTAGTGCGCGAGCAAAATTTAAGCTACAACAAGGCAAGGCTTGACCGACA
ATTGCATGAAGAATCTGCTTAGGGTTAGGCGTTTTGCGCTGCTTCGCGATGTACGGGCCAGATATACGCG
TTGACATTGATTATTGACTAGTTATTAATAGTAATCAATTACGGGGTCATTAGTTCATAGCCCATATATG
GAGTTCCGCGTTACATAACTTACGGTAAATGGCCCGCCTGGCTGACCGCCCAACGACCCCCGCCCATTGA
CGTCAATAATGACGTATGTTCCCATAGTAACGCCAATAGGGACTTTCCATTGACGTCAATGGGTGGAGTA
TTTACGGTAAACTGCCCACTTGGCAGTACATCAAGTGTATCATATGCCAAGTACGCCCCCTATTGACGTC
AATGACGGTAAATGGCCCGCCTGGCATTATGCCCAGTACATGACCTTATGGGACTTTCCTACTTGGCAGT
ACATCTACGTATTAGTCATCGCTATTACCATGGTGATGCGGTTTTGGCAGTACATCAATGGGCGTGGATA
GCGGTTTGACTCACGGGGATTTCCAAGTCTCCACCCCATTGACGTCAATGGGAGTTTGTTTTGGCACCAA
AATCAACGGGACTTTCCAAAATGTCGTAACAACTCCGCCCCATTGACGCAAATGGGCGGTAGGCGTGTAC
GGTGGGAGGTCTATATAAGCAGAGCTCTCTGGCTAACTAGAGAACCCACTGCTTACTGGCTTATCGAAAT
TAATACGACTCACTATAGGGAGACCCAAGCTGGCTAGCGTTTAAACTTAAGCTTGGTACCGCCACCATGA
AACTGAAGGTAACAGTCAACGGCACTGCGTATGACGTTGACGTTGACGTCGACAAGTCACACGAAAACCC
GATGGGCACCATCCTGTTCGGCGGCGGCACCGGCGGCGCGCCGGCACCGGCAGCAGGTGGCGCAGGCGCC
GGTAAGGCCGGAGAGGGCGAGATTCCCGCTCCGCTGGCCGGCACCGTCTCCAAGATCCTCGTGAAGGAGG
GTGACACGGTCAAGGCTGGTCAGACCGTGCTCGTTCTCGAGGCCATGAAGATGGAGACCGAGATCAACGC
TCCCACCGACGGCAAGGTCGAGAAGGTCCTGGTCAAGGAGCGTGACGCGGTGCAGGGCGGTCAGGGTCTC
ATCAAGATCGGGGATCTCATGCAGCCTTGGCACGGAAAGGCCATGCAGAGAGCTTCCGAGGCCGGAGCCA
CTGCCCCCAAGGCTTCCGCACGGAATGCCAGGGGCGCCCCGATGGATCCCAACGAGTCTCCGGCTGCCCC
CGAGGCCGCCCTGCCTAAGGCGGGAAAGTTCGGCCCCGCCAGGAAGTCGGGATCCCGGCAGAAAAAGAGC
GCCCCGGACACCCAGGAGAGGCCGCCCGTCCGCGCAACTGGGGCCCGCGCCAAAAAGGCCCCTCAGCGCG
CCCAGGACACGCAGCCGTCTGACGCCACCAGCGCCCCTGGGGCAGAGGGGCTGGAGCCTCCTGCGGCTCG
GGAGCCGGCTCTTTCCAGGGCTGGTTCTTGCCGCCAGAGGGGCGCGCGCTGCTCCACGAAGCCAAGACCC
CCGCCCGGGCCCTGGGACGTGCCCAGCCCCGGCCTGCCGGTCTCGGCCCCCATTCTCGTACGGAGGGATG
CGGCGCCTGGGGCCTCGAAGCTCCGGGCGGTTTTGGAGAAGTTGTCTGCACCTAATGAATTTGATGTCAT
GTTTAAACTGGAAGTCCCCAGAATTCAACTAGAAGAATATTCCAACACTCGTGCATATTACTTTGTGAAA
TTTAAAAGAAATCCGAAAGAAAATCATCTGAGTCAGTTTTTAGAAGGTGAAATATTATCAGCTTCTAAGA
TGCTGTCAAAGTTTAGGAAAATCATTAAGGAAGAAATTAACGACATTAAAGATACAGATGTCATCATGAA
GAGGAAAAGAGGAGGGAGCCCTGCTGTAACACTTCTTATTAGTGAAAAAATATCTGTGGATATAACCCTG
GCTTTGGAATCAAAAAGTAGCTGGCCTGCTAGCACCCAAGAAGGCCTGCGCATTCAAAACTGGCTTTCAG
CAAAAGTTAGGAAGCAACTACGACTAAAGCCATTTTACCTTGTACCCAAGCATGCAAAGGAAGGAAATGG
TTTCCAAGAAGAAACATGGCGGCTATCCTTCTCTCACATCGAAAAGGAAATTTTGAACAATAGGAAAGAT
TGTTTAAAACTAATGAAATACCTTTTAGAACAGCTGAAAGAAAGGTTTAAAGACAAAAAACATCTGGATA
AATTCTCTTCTTATCATGTGAAAACTGCCTTCTTTCACGTATGTACCCAGAACCCTCAAGACAGTCAGTG
GGACCGCAAAGACCTGGGCCTCTGCTTTGATAACTGCGTGACATACTTTCTTCAGTGCCTCAGGACAGAA
AAACTTGAGAATTATTTTATTCCTGAATTCAATCTATTCTCTAGCAACTTAATTGACAAAAGAAGTAAAG
AATTTCTGACAAAGCAAATTGAATATGAAAGAAACAATGAGTTTCCAGTTTTTGATGAATTTTGAGCGGC
CGCTCGAGTCTAGAGGGCCCGTTTAAACCCGCTGATCAGCCTCGACTGTGCCTTCTAGTTGCCAGCCATC
TGTTGTTTGCCCCTCCCCCGTGCCTTCCTTGACCCTGGAAGGTGCCACTCCCACTGTCCTTTCCTAATAA
AATGAGGAAATTGCATCGCATTGTCTGAGTAGGTGTCATTCTATTCTGGGGGGTGGGGTGGGGCAGGACA
GCAAGGGGGAGGATTGGGAAGACAATAGCAGGCATGCTGGGGATGCGGTGGGCTCTATGGCTTCTGAGGC
GGAAAGAACCAGCTGGGGCTCTAGGGGGTATCCCC
[124 nt withheld, positions 2976-3099]
C
[91 nt withheld, positions 3101-3191]
A
[49 nt withheld, positions 3193-3241]
CCTTTGACGTTGGAGTCCACGTTCTTT
[37 nt withheld, positions 3269-3305]
ACCCTATCTCGGTCTATTCTTTTGATTTATAAGGGATTTTGCCGATTTCGGCCTATTGGTTAAAAAATGA
GCTGATTTAACAAAAATTTAACGCGAATTAATTCTGTGGAATGTGTGTCAGTTAGGGTGTGGAAAGTCCC
CAGGCTCCCCAGCAGGCAGAAGTATGCAAAGCATGCATCTCAATTAGTCAGCAACCAGGTGTGGAAAGTC
CCCAGGCTCCCCAGCAGGCAGAAGTATGCAAAGCATGCATCTCAATTAGTCAGCAACCATAGTCCCGCCC
CTAACTCCGCCCATCCCGCCCCTAACTCCGCCCAGTTCCGCCCATTCTCCGCCCCATGGCTGACTAATTT
TTTTTATTTATGCAGAGGCCGAGGCCGCCTCTGCCTCTGAGCTATTCCAGAAGTAGTGAGGAGGCTTTTT
TGGAGGCCTAGGCTTTTGCAAAAAGCTCCCGGGAGCTTGTATATCCATTTTCGGATCTGATCAGCACGTG
ATGAAAAAGCCTGAACTCACCGCGACGTCTGTCGAGAAGTTTCTGATCGAAAAGTTCGACAGCGTCTCCG
ACCTGATGCAGCTCTCGGAGGGCGAAGAATCTCGTGCTTTCAGCTTCGATGTAGGAGGGCGTGGATATGT
CCTGCGGGTAAATAGCTGCGCCGATGGTTTCTACAAAGATCGTTATGTTTATCGGCACTTTGCATCGGCC
GCGCTCCCGATTCCGGAAGTGCTTGACATTGGGGAATTCAGCGAGAGCCTGACCTATTGCATCTCCCGCC
GTGCACAGGGTGTCACGTTGCAAGACCTGCCTGAAACCGAACTGCCCGCTGTTCTGCAGCCGGTCGCGGA
GGCCATGGATGCGATCGCTGCGGCCGATCTTAGCCAGACGAGCGGGTTCGGCCCATTCGGACCGCAAGGA
ATCGGTCAATACACTACATGGCGTGATTTCATATGCGCGATTGCTGATCCCCATGTGTATCACTGGCAAA
CTGTGATGGACGACACCGTCAGTGCGTCCGTCGCGCAGGCTCTCGATGAGCTGATGCTTTGGGCCGAGGA
CTGCCCCGAAGTCCGGCACCTCGTGCACGCGGATTTCGGCTCCAACAATGTCCTGACGGACAATGGCCGC
ATAACAGCGGTCATTGACTGGAGCGAGGCGATGTTCGGGGATTCCCAATACGAGGTCGCCAACATCTTCT
TCTGGAGGCCGTGGTTGGCTTGTATGGAGCAGCAGACGCGCTACTTCGAGCGGAGGCATCCGGAGCTTGC
AGGATCGCCGCGGCTCCGGGCGTATATGCTCCGCATTGGTCTTGACCAACTCTATCAGAGCTTGGTTGAC
GGCAATTTCGATGATGCAGCTTGGGCGCAGGGTCGATGCGACGCAATCGTCCGATCCGGAGCCGGGACTG
TCGGGCGTACACAAATCGCCCGCAGAAGCGCGGCCGTCTGGACCGATGGCTGTGTAGAAGTACTCGCCGA
TAGTGGAAACCGACGCCCCAGCACTCGTCCGAGGGCAAAGGAATAGCACGTGCTACGAGATTTCGATTCC
ACCGCCGCCTTCTATGAAAGGTTGGGCTTCGGAATCGTTTTCCGGGACGCCGGCTGGATGATCCTCCAGC
GCGGGGATCTCATGCTGGAGTTCTTCGCCCACCCCAACTTGTTTATTGCAGCTTATAATGGTTACAAATA
AAGCAATAGCATCACAAATTTCACAAATAAAGCATTTTTTTCACTGCATTCTAGTTGTGGTTTGTCCAAA
CTCATCAATGTATCTTATCATGTCTGTATACCGTCGACCTCTAGCTAGAGCTTGGCGTAATCATGGTCAT
AGCTGTTTCCTGTGTGAAATTGTTATCCGCTCACAATTCCACACAACATACGAGCCGGAAGCATAAAGTG
TAAAGCCTGGGGTGCCTAATGAGTGAGCTAACTCACATTAATTGCGTTGCGCTCACTGCCCGCTTTCCAG
TCGGGAAACCTGTCGTGCCAGCTGCATTAATGAATCGGCCAACGCGCGGGGAGAGGCGGTTTGCGTATTG
GGCGCTCTTCCGCTTCCTCGCTCACTGACTCGCTGCGCTCGGTCGTTCGGCTGCGGCGAGCGGTATCAGC
TCACTCAAAGGCGGTAATACGGTTATCCACAGAATCAGGGGATAACGCAGGAAAGAACATGTGAGCAAAA
GGCCAGCAAAAGGCCAGGAACCGTAAAAAGGCCGCGTTGCTGGCGTTTTTCCATAGGCTCCGCCCCCCTG
ACGAGCATCACAAAAATCGACGCTCAAGTCAGAGGTGGCGAAACCCGACAGGACTATAAAGATACCAGGC
GTTTCCCCCTGGAAGCTCCCTCGTGCGCTCTCCTGTTCCGACCCTGCCGCTTACCGGATACCTGTCCGCC
TTTCTCCCTTCGGGAAGCGTGGCGCTTTCTCATAGCTCACGCTGTAGGTATCTCAGTTCGGTGTAGGTCG
TTCGCTCCAAGCTGGGCTGTGTGCACGAACCCCCCGTTCAGCCCGACCGCTGCGCCTTATCCGGTAACTA
TCGTCTTGAGTCCAACCCGGTAAGACACGACTTATCGCCACTGGCAGCAGCCACTGGTAACAGGATTAGC
AGAGCGAGGTATGTAGGCGGTGCTACAGAGTTCTTGAAGTGGTGGCCTAACTACGGCTACACTAGAAGAA
CAGTATTTGGTATCTGCGCTCTGCTGAAGCCAGTTACCTTCGGAAAAAGAGTTGGTAGCTCTTGATCCGG
CAAACAAACCACCGCTGGTAGCGGTGGTTTTTTTGTTTGCAAGCAGCAGATTACGCGCAGAAAAAAAGGA
TCTCAAGAAGATCCTTTGATCTTTTCTACGGGGTCTGACGCTCAGTGGAACGAAAACTCACGTTAAGGGA
TTTTGGTCATGAGATTATCAAAAAGGATCTTCACCTAGATCCTTTTAAATTAAAAATGAAGTTTTAAATC
AATCTAAAGTATATATGAGTAAACTTGGTCTGACAGTTACCAATGCTTAATCAGTGAGGCACCTATCTCA
GCGATCTGTCTATTTCGTTCATCCATAGTTGCCTGACTCCCCGTCGTGTAGATAACTACGATACGGGAGG
GCTTACCATCTGGCCCCAGTGCTGCAATGATACCGCGAGACCCACGCTCACCGGCTCCAGATTTATCAGC
AATAAACCAGCCAGCCGGAAGGGCCGAGCGCAGAAGTGGTCCTGCAACTTTATCCGCCTCCATCCAGTCT
ATTAATTGTTGCCGGGAAGCTAGAGTAAGTAGTTCGCCAGTTAATAGTTTGCGCAACGTTGTTGCCATTG
CTACAGGCATCGTGGTGTCACGCTCGTCGTTTGGTATGGCTTCATTCAGCTCCGGTTCCCAACGATCAAG
GCGAGTTACATGATCCCCCATGTTGTGCAAAAAAGCGGTTAGCTCCTTCGGTCCTCCGATCGTTGTCAGA
AGTAAGTTGGCCGCAGTGTTATCACTCATGGTTATGGCAGCACTGCATAATTCTCTTACTGTCATGCCAT
CCGTAAGATGCTTTTCTGTGACTGGTGAGTACTCAACCAAGTCATTCTGAGAATAGTGTATGCGGCGACC
GAGTTGCTCTTGCCCGGCGTCAATACGGGATAATACCGCGCCACATAGCAGAACTTTAAAAGTGCTCATC
ATTGGAAAACGTTCTTCGGGGCGAAAACTCTCAAGGATCTTACCGCTGTTGAGATCCAGTTCGATGTAAC
CCACTCGTGCACCCAACTGATCTTCAGCATCTTTTACTTTCACCAGCGTTTCTGGGTGAGCAAAAACAGG
AAGGCAAAATGCCGCAAAAAAGGGAATAAGGGCGACACGGAAATGTTGAATACTCATACTCTTCCTTTTT
CAATATTATTGAAGCATTTATCAGGGTTATTGTCTCATGAGCGGATACATATTTGAATGTATTTAGAAAA
ATAAACAAATAGGGGTTCCGCGCACATTTCCCCGAAAAGTGCCACCTGACGTCGACGGATCGGGAGATCT
CCCGA
Features (pLannotate 1.2.2; 21 found; start..end, strand, type, name):
      6..58      -  misc_feature   bom (fragment): basis of mobility region from pBR322
    213..592     +  enhancer       CMV enhancer: human cytomegalovirus immediate early enhancer
    593..796     +  promoter       CMV promoter: human cytomegalovirus (CMV) immediate early promoter
    792..825     +  LTR            5' LTR (truncated) (fragment): truncated 5' long terminal repeat (LTR) from HIV-1
    841..859     +  promoter       T7 promoter: promoter for bacteriophage T7 RNA polymerase
    964..1272    +  CDS            BCCP_PROFR (fragment): Experimental evidence at protein level: Swiss-Prot protein existence level 1. The biotinyl 1.3S subunit serves as a carboxyl carrier between the substrate-binding sites on the 12S and 5S subunits. From Propionibacterium freudenreichii subsp. shermanii.
   1279..2652    +  CDS            CGAS (fragment): CGAS_HUMAN - Also known as C6orf150 From Homo sapiens (Human).
   2706..2930    +  polyA_signal   bGH poly(A) signal: bovine growth hormone polyadenylation signal
   2934..2955    +  promoter       SV40 promoter (fragment): SV40 enhancer and early promoter
   2976..3404    +  rep_origin     f1 ori (sequence partly withheld): f1 bacteriophage origin of replication; arrow indicates direction of (+) strand synthesis
   3418..3747    +  promoter       SV40 promoter: SV40 enhancer and early promoter
   3796..4821    +  CDS            HygR: aminoglycoside phosphotransferase from E. coli; aph(4)-Ia; confers resistance to hygromycin
   4831..4956    +  CDS            ble (fragment): BLE_KLEPN - Experimental evidence at protein level: Swiss-Prot protein existence level 1. Binding protein with a strong affinity to the bleomycin family of antibiotics. Binds to CL990; an antimitotic-antibiotic compound. From Klebsiella pneumoniae.
   4951..5072    +  polyA_signal   SV40 poly(A) signal: SV40 polyadenylation signal
   5145..5161    -  protein_bind   lac operator: The lac repressor binds to the lac operator to inhibit transcription in E. coli. This inhibition can be relieved by adding lactose or isopropyl-β-D-thiogalactopyranoside (IPTG). lac repressor encoded by lacI
   5169..5199    -  promoter       lac promoter: promoter for the E. coli lac operon
   5214..5235    -  protein_bind   CAP binding site: CAP binding activates transcription in the presence of cAMP. E. coli catabolite activator protein
   5248..5340    -  CDS            lacI (fragment): lac repressor; lacI; The lac repressor binds to the lac operator to inhibit transcription in E. coli. This inhibition can be relieved by adding lactose or isopropyl-β-D-thiogalactopyranoside (IPTG).
   5523..6111    -  rep_origin     ori: high-copy-number ColE1/pMB1/pBR322/pUC origin of replication
   6282..7142    -  CDS            AmpR: β-lactamase; bla; confers resistance to ampicillin, carbenicillin, and related antibiotics
   7143..7247    -  promoter       AmpR promoter: bla
