[The description below was written by a language model from this plasmid's Addgene catalogue record and pLannotate feature annotations shown in this document.]
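Description:
pcDNA3.1-Hygro(+)-PSTCD-cGAS-delta DBD is a mammalian expression plasmid of about 7.3 kb built on the pcDNA3.1-Hygro(+) backbone. In bacteria it is maintained through a high-copy ColE1/pUC-type origin and selected with ampicillin via the β-lactamase gene and its own promoter. An f1 origin is also present, as are short remnants of lac regulatory sequence typical of this vector family. For selection in mammalian cells, an SV40 enhancer/early promoter drives a hygromycin phosphotransferase gene terminated by an SV40 polyadenylation signal.

The expression cassette uses the human cytomegalovirus immediate-early enhancer and promoter, followed by a T7 promoter, and ends with the bovine growth hormone polyadenylation signal. The open reading frame begins with a fragment of the biotin carboxyl carrier (1.3S) subunit of Propionibacterium freudenreichii subsp. shermanii transcarboxylase, corresponding to the PSTCD tag. As a biotin carrier domain, it can be expected to allow capture or detection of the fusion with avidin or streptavidin reagents. Positioned just downstream of the tag, so that the tag is N-terminal, is human cGAS (CGAS, also known as MB21D1 or C6orf150), the cytosolic DNA sensor that synthesises cGAMP. This version carries two internal deletions, K173–I220 and H390–C405, which the record describes as removing the DNA binding domain. A few very short annotations (an HIV-1 LTR fragment, a ble fragment) appear to be incidental sequence matches rather than functional parts.

The stated purpose is expression of this tagged DNA-binding-deficient cGAS mutant in mammalian cells. It was deposited with a study on the packaging of cGAMP into viral particles and the resulting transmission of innate immune signalling.
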