Addgene plasmid #102606: pcDNA3.1-Hygro(+)-PSTCD-cGAS-delta DBD
Purpose: Mammalian expression of mutant cGAS with deletion of DNA binding domain fused to PSTCD tag
Depositing lab: Nicolas Manel. Depositing organization: Institut Curie. Publication: Transmission of innate immune signaling by packaging of cGAMP in viral particles. Gentili M, Kowal J, Tkach M, Satoh T, Lahaye X, Conrad C, Boyron M, Lombard B, Durand S, Kroemer G, Loew D, Dalod M, Thery C, Manel N. Science. 2015 Sep 11;349(6253):1232-6. doi: 10.1126/science.aab3628. Epub 2015 Jul 30. PubMed 26229115.
Backbone
  Vector backbone: pcDNA3.1-Hygro(+)
  Vector type: Mammalian Expression
Growth in bacteria
  Bacterial resistance: Ampicillin, 100 μg/mL
  Growth temperature: 30°C
  Growth strain: NEB Stable
  Copy number: High Copy
Gene/Insert
  Gene/Insert name: cGAS
  Species: H. sapiens (human)
  Mutation: delta K173-I220 and delta H390-C405
  Entrez Gene: CGAS (a.k.a. C6orf150, D4, MB21D1, h-cGAS)
  Promoter: CMV
  Cloning method: Restriction Enzyme; 5′ cloning site unknown (unknown if destroyed); 3′ cloning site unknown (unknown if destroyed)
  Sequencing primers: 5′ CMV-F
Terms and licenses: Academic/Nonprofit Terms; Industry Terms: Not Available to Industry
Depositor comments: IMPORT NOTES: Special character found in field(Plasmid Name)
How to cite: pcDNA3.1-Hygro(+)-PSTCD-cGAS-delta DBD was a gift from Nicolas Manel (Addgene plasmid # 102606 ; http://n2t.net/addgene:102606 ; RRID:Addgene_102606)
